>Addgene plasmid #29230 | pEMS1435 | addgene partial sequence | sequence record 39613 | EGFP-N 5'-CGTCGCCGTCCAGCTCGACCAG-3'
CTCACCATGGTGGCGGAAGTTCCTATACCTTTTGAAGAATAGGAACTTCGGCGCGCCTGCTGTGAATCTT
GAGGCTGAGCCTTGCTGAGGGCACTGAAGCTCCGGGGAGTTTATAGCTGGAGGCTCGGGCCCGCCCCGAG
GGGAGAGGGAGGGGGAGAGAATTCCTTTGCTCAAACACAAGCCTGGGAGTTCAGAGACAGCCCTGCTGCC
CCTGGCTCCACACTCAGAGTCCAGAAGCCTCCGTGGGCCCCTCCCCAACCCCATGCCAACCCCATCTGCA
TGGCCCAGGAGCCCCGCCCCTGCTCCCACCCCACACCCCAGGCTCCCGTGGTGCTCCAACTACCTCCCTT
ATAGCTCCCTGTGCTTTGACGTCCCCATGCCCGGCACACAGTAGGTCCTTGGAGGACCTACTAATGACAC
ATGGGCTATAAGGAATGTTTCCTGTTTTCTTCTCTCTGTTCCCTCTTTCTATCTAGGTCTCTTTCTGGAC
CCCCATTTCTGTTGTCTCTGTGGCTCTCCATCTGTGTGTCTCTGTGTGTCTGTCTCTACTTCTTAGTCTC
CTCCTCTGTCTCTGTCCATCTTTTT
