>Addgene plasmid #29230 | pEMS1435 | addgene partial sequence | sequence record 39764 | pEMS1307-fwd 5'-ccgcacgtctaagaaaccat-3'
AAAATAGGCGTATCACGAGGCCCTTTCGTCTTCAAGAATTAATTCCGATCATATTCAATAACCCTTAATG
AATTCGAGCTCCTAGGCCGGCCAAATACCACAAGATGCATAGAAGGAAGTGCAAAGAAAGGAGAAAAGAG
AGACAGAGATATACTCACAGCAAGGTGCANAGACATGGAGACCCTATAAGAGATGGAAATGGAGAGCCAC
AGAGGGGGAACTGCGGGCACTAAGAGAGACATGGAGAGAACTAGAAAGATAGAGACGTGAACACAGACAC
NGAGACCCAGAGCCAAAAAGAGACAGAAATGGGGTCATAGGTGGACAGAAATGCACAGAGAGACTGTGAG
CCCCCACAGACACNNACGCTGAGAGGGGCAGACATGCAGAGACACCCACAGAAATGCAGAGACAAAACCA
CCCGGAGACACATGCCGAGAAACACACTGAGGGGCTCTGAAAGCGACAGATGCAGAGAGAGCCCAAGACA
GACCCANCAAGGGGCCCCGAGAAATGCACAGAAACACAAAGACCGAGACCACCAGAGACAGAGGTACGGA
