[The description below was written by a language model from this plasmid's Addgene catalogue record.]
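Description:
pEMS1435 is a Pleiades Promoter Project plasmid built on the large pEMS1306 backbone (about 16.5 kb without insert). It carries the human MiniPromoter Ple231, a 1,258 bp designed regulatory element derived from the TNNT1 locus (slow skeletal muscle troponin T). The MiniPromoter was placed between FseI and AscI sites by restriction cloning, upstream of a backbone-encoded EGFP-NLS reporter. Any transcriptional activity of the element would therefore be read out as nuclear-localised green fluorescence, with the nuclear localisation signal concentrating the signal so that individual expressing cells are easier to identify. The plasmid is a high-copy construct propagated in E. coli under ampicillin selection. The record gives no further detail on the backbone, such as its origin of replication, polyadenylation signal or any elements used for delivery into mammalian cells or genomes, and no feature table is provided.

The construct belongs to a toolbox of compact human promoters intended to drive selective expression in defined brain regions and cell types, with each plasmid pairing a candidate MiniPromoter with a reporter. For this plasmid, however, reporter expression under Ple231 has not been tested, so its specificity and strength are unknown. The insert was not sequence-confirmed by the depositor, and the supplied sequence reflects the initial cloning design, so the ends may differ and internal SNPs may be present. Repository sequencing found two short deletions (21 and 14 nucleotides) and one single-base mismatch relative to the depositor's sequence. These differences are not known to affect function.
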