Addgene plasmid #29230: pEMS1435
Purpose: Expression of the reporter gene under the control of the MiniPromoter in this plasmid has not been tested
Depositing lab: Elizabeth Simpson. Depositing organization: University of British Columbia. Publication: A regulatory toolbox of MiniPromoters to drive selective expression in the brain. Portales-Casamar E, Swanson DJ, Liu L, de Leeuw CN, Banks KG, Ho Sui SJ, Fulton DL, Ali J, Amirabbasi M, Arenillas DJ, Babyak N, Black SF, Bonaguro RJ, Brauer E, Candido TR, Castellarin M, Chen J, Chen Y, Cheng JC, Chopra V, Docking TR, Dreolini L, D'Souza CA, Flynn EK, Glenn R, Hatakka K, Hearty TG, Imanian B, Jiang S, Khorasan-zadeh S, Komljenovic I, Laprise S, Liao NY, Lim JS, Lithwick S, Liu F, Liu J, Lu M, McConechy M, McLeod AJ, Milisavljevic M, Mis J, O'Connor K, Palma B, Palmquist DL, Schmouth JF, Swanson MI, Tam B, Ticoll A, Turner JL, Varhol R, Vermeulen J, Watkins RF, Wilson G, Wong BK, Wong SH, Wong TY, Yang GS, Ypsilanti AR, Jones SJ, Holt RA, Goldowitz D, Wasserman WW, Simpson EM. Proc Natl Acad Sci U S A. 2010 Sep 21. 107(38):16589-94. 10.1073/pnas.1009158107 PubMed 20807748.
Backbone
  Vector backbone: pEMS1306
  Backbone size w/o insert (bp): 16454
  Vector type: Pleiades Promoter Project [sic, Pleaides Plieades]
Growth in bacteria
  Bacterial resistance: Ampicillin, 100 μg/mL
  Growth temperature: 37°C
  Growth strain: DH5alpha
  Growth instructions: DH10B
  Copy number: High Copy
Gene/Insert
  Gene/Insert name: Ple231 (alt names: TNNT1; Troponin T, slow skeletal muscle)
  Species: H. sapiens (human)
  Insert size (bp): 1258
  Entrez Gene: TNNT1 (a.k.a. ANM, NEM5, STNT, TNT, TNTS)
  Tag / fusion protein: EGFP-NLS (C terminal on backbone)
  Cloning method: Restriction Enzyme; 5′ cloning site FseI (unknown if destroyed); 3′ cloning site AscI (unknown if destroyed)
  Sequencing primers: 5′ Unknown
Terms and licenses: Academic/Nonprofit Terms; Industry Terms: Not Available to Industry
Depositor comments: Insert was not sequence confirmed, ends may be different and may contain some internal SNPs (sequence is based on initial cloning design, and not necessarirly final cloning design) Please note that Addgene's sequencing results differ from the full sequence information provided by the depositing laboratory by a 21 nucleotide deletion at bp# 116-136, a 14 nucleotide deletion at bp# 161-174 and 1 nucleotide mismatch at bp# 458. These differences are not known to affect the function of the plasmid.
How to cite: pEMS1435 was a gift from Elizabeth Simpson (Addgene plasmid # 29230 ; http://n2t.net/addgene:29230 ; RRID:Addgene_29230)
